Addgene plasmid #15585: GAL FLAG46QDProCFPp303
Depositing lab: Susan Lindquist. Depositing organization: Whitehead Institute for Biomedical Research. Publication: Flanking sequences profoundly alter polyglutamine toxicity in yeast. Duennwald ML, Jagadish S, Muchowski PJ, Lindquist S. Proc Natl Acad Sci U S A. 2006 Jul 18. 103(29):11045-50. 10.1073/pnas.0604547103 PubMed 16832050.
Backbone
  Vector backbone: p303 Gal
  Vector type: Yeast Expression
  Selectable markers: HIS3
Growth in bacteria
  Bacterial resistance: Ampicillin, 100 μg/mL
  Growth temperature: 37°C
  Growth strain: DH5alpha
  Copy number: Low Copy
Gene/Insert
  Gene/Insert name: htt 46Q Delta Pro (alt name: htt 46Q)
  Species: H. sapiens (human)
  Mutation: Proline-rich region removed
  GenBank ID: NM_002111
  Entrez Gene: HTT (a.k.a. HD, IT15, LOMARS)
  Tag / fusion protein: FLAG (N terminal on insert); CFP (C terminal on insert)
  Cloning method: Restriction Enzyme
  Sequencing primers: 5′ Gal1; 3′ EGFP-N
Terms and licenses: Academic/Nonprofit Terms; Industry Terms: Not Available to Industry
Depositor comments: Figure 1C in article. Lindquist lab number: 7731
How to cite: GAL FLAG46QDProCFPp303 was a gift from Susan Lindquist (Addgene plasmid # 15585 ; http://n2t.net/addgene:15585 ; RRID:Addgene_15585)
