[The description below was written by a language model from this plasmid's Addgene catalogue record.]
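Description:
GAL FLAG46QDProCFPp303 is a yeast expression plasmid built on the p303 Gal backbone. It carries the HIS3 auxotrophic marker for selection in histidine-deficient yeast hosts and ampicillin resistance for propagation in E. coli, where it is recorded as low copy. The "303" designation suggests a pRS303-type integrating vector, which would lack a yeast replication origin and be maintained by integration into the genome, but the record does not state this, and no feature table is available to confirm the origins or other backbone elements. The vector name and the Gal1 sequencing primer indicate that the insert is driven by a galactose-inducible GAL1 promoter, so expression can be switched on by changing the carbon source.

The payload is a fragment of human huntingtin (HTT) containing a 46-glutamine tract, which falls in the expanded, disease-associated range, and from which the proline-rich region that normally follows the polyglutamine stretch has been deleted. The exact boundaries of the fragment are not given. The protein carries an N-terminal FLAG epitope for immunodetection and a C-terminal CFP fusion, which allows localisation and aggregation to be followed by fluorescence microscopy in living cells.

The construct comes from a study of how sequences flanking the polyglutamine tract alter its toxicity in yeast. It is suited to comparing growth and aggregation phenotypes of this proline-deleted variant with related constructs that differ in glutamine length, flanking regions or tags.
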