>Addgene plasmid #15585 | GAL FLAG46QDProCFPp303 | addgene partial sequence | sequence record 22149 | 15585 with GAL1
CATGGACTACAAGGACGACGATGACAAGCTGGCGACCCTGGAAAAGCTGATGAAGGCCTTCGAGTCCCTC
AAAAGCTTCCAACAGCAGCAACAGCAACAACAGCAGCAACAGCAACAACAGCAGCAACAGCAACAACAGC
AGCAACAGCAGCAACAGCAACAACAGCAGCAACAGCAACAACAGCAGCAACAGCAACAACAGCAGCAACA
GCAACAACTGCAGCCCGGGGGATCCCTGAGTAAAGGAGAAGAACTTTTCACTGGAGTTGTCCCAATTCTT
GTTGAATTAGATGGTGATGTTAATGGGCACAAATTTTCTGTCAGTGGAGAGGGTGAAGGTGATGCAACAT
ACGGAAAACTTACCCTTAAATTTATTTGCACTACTGGAAAACTACCTGTTCCATGGCCAACACTTGTCAC
TACTTTGACTTGGGGTGTTCAATGCTTTTCAAGATACCCAGATCATATGAAACGGCATGACTTTTTCAAG
AGTGCCATGCCCGAAGGTTATGTACAGGAAAGAACTATATTTTTCAAAGATGACGGGAACTACAAGACAC
GTGCTGAAGTCAAGTTTGAAGGTGATACCCTTGTTAATAGAATCGAGTTAAAAGGTATTGATTTTAAAGA
AGATGGAAACATTCTTGGACACAAATTGGAATACAACTATATTTCACACAATGTATACATCACTGCAGAC
AAACAAAAGAATGGAATCAAAGCTCATTTCAAAATTAGACACAACATTGAAGATGGAAGCGTTCAACTAG
CAGACCATTATCAACAAAATACTCCAATTGGCGATGGCCCTGTCCTTTTACCAGACAACCATTACCTGTC
CACACAATCTGCCCTTTCGAAAGATCCCAACGAAAAGAGAGACCACATGGTCCTTCTTGAGTTTGTAACA
GCT
